Addgene plasmid #56576: mTopaz-H2B-6
Purpose: Localization: Nucleus/Histones, Excitation: 514, Emission: 527
Depositing lab: Michael Davidson. Depositing organization: Florida State University, Tallahassee.
Backbone
  Vector backbone: mTopaz
  Backbone size w/o insert (bp): 4750
  Vector type: Mammalian Expression
  Selectable markers: Neomycin (select with G418)
Growth in bacteria
  Bacterial resistance: Kanamycin, 50 μg/mL
  Growth temperature: 37°C
  Growth strain: DH5alpha
  Copy number: High Copy
Gene/Insert
  Gene/Insert name: H2B (alt names: Human Histone H2B; NM_021058.3)
  Species: H. sapiens (human)
  Mutation: D26G and V119I in H2B
  Entrez Gene: H2BC11 (a.k.a. H2B/r, H2BFR, H2BJ, HIST1H2BJ)
  Promoter: CMV
  Tag / fusion protein: mTopaz
  Cloning method: Unknown
  Sequencing primers: 5′ CMV-F; 3′ SV40pA-R
Terms and licenses: Academic/Nonprofit Terms; Industry Terms
Depositor comments: . Excitation = 514; Emission = 527
How to cite: mTopaz-H2B-6 was a gift from Michael Davidson (Addgene plasmid # 56576 ; http://n2t.net/addgene:56576 ; RRID:Addgene_56576)
