[The description below was written by a language model from this plasmid's Addgene catalogue record.]
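Description:
mTopaz-H2B-6 is a mammalian expression plasmid that produces human histone H2B fused to mTopaz, a monomeric yellow fluorescent protein, to label chromatin and the nucleus in living or fixed cells. The insert corresponds to the human H2BC11 gene (also known as HIST1H2BJ) and carries two recorded amino-acid substitutions, D26G and V119I. Expression is driven by the CMV promoter, a strong constitutive promoter in most mammalian cell lines, and the listed 3′ sequencing primer implies an SV40 polyadenylation signal downstream of the fusion. The record does not state whether mTopaz sits at the N- or C-terminus of H2B, and the meaning of the "6" in the name (possibly a linker length) is not explained; the cloning method is listed as unknown.

The backbone is an mTopaz vector of about 4.75 kb without the insert. It is maintained as a high-copy plasmid in E. coli under kanamycin selection, and it carries a neomycin resistance marker so that stably transfected mammalian cells can be selected with G418. No feature table is provided, so the origin of replication and other backbone elements are not specified.

Because H2B is incorporated into nucleosomes, the fusion serves as a nuclear and histone localization marker, useful for visualising nuclei, following chromosome condensation and segregation through mitosis, and for cell tracking or segmentation in microscopy. The recorded spectral properties are excitation at 514 nm and emission at 527 nm, which suits standard YFP filter sets and allows combination with spectrally distinct fluorescent markers.
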