>Addgene plasmid #56576 | mTopaz-H2B-6 | depositor partial sequence | sequence record 87465 | insert sequence
CGACGTCAGATCCGCTAGCGCTACCGGACTCAGATCTCGAGCTCAAGCTTCGAATTCTGCAGTCGACGGT
ACCGCCACCATGCCAGAGCCAGCGAAGTCTGCTCCCGCCCCGAAAAAGGGCTCCAAGAAGGCGGTGACTA
AGGCGCAGAAGAAAGGCGGCAAGAAGCGCAAGCGCAGCCGCAAGGAGAGCTATTCCATCTATGTGTACAA
GGTTCTGAAGCAGGTCCACCCTGACACCGGCATTTCGTCCAAGGCCATGGGCATCATGAATTCGTTTGTG
AACGACATTTTCGAGCGCATCGCAGGTGAGGCTTCCCGCCTGGCGCATTACAACAAGCGCTCGACCATCA
CCTCCAGGGAGATCCAGACGGCCGTGCGCCTGCTGCTGCCTGGGGAGTTGGCCAAGCACGCCGTGTCCGA
GGGTACTAAGGCCATCACCAAGTACACCAGCGCTAAGGATCCACCGGTCGCCACCATGGTGAGCAAGGGC
GAGGAGCTGTTCACCGGGGTGGTGCCCATCCTGGTCGAGCTGGACGGCGACGTAAACGGCCACAAGTTCA
GCGTGTCCGGCGAGGGCGAGGGCGATGCCACCTACGGCAAGCTGACCCTGAAGTTCATCTGCACCACCGG
CAAGCTGCCCGTGCCCTGGCCCACCCTCGTGACCACCTTCGGCTACGGCGTGCAGTGCTTCGCCCGCTAC
CCCGACCACATGCGCCAGCACGACTTCTTCAAGTCCGCCATGCCCGAAGGCTACGTCCAGGAGCGCACCA
TCTTCTTCAAGGACGACGGCAACTACAAGACCCGCGCCGAGGTGAAGTTCGAGGGCGACACCCTGGTGAA
CCGCATCGAGCTGAAGGGCATCGACTTCAAGGAGGACGGCAACATCCTGGGGCACAAGCTGGAGTACAAC
TACAACAGCCACAACGTCTATATCATGGCCGACAAGCAGAAGAACGGCATCAAGGTGAACTTCAAGATCC
GCCACAACATCGAGGACGGCAGCGTGCAGCTCGCCGACCACTACCAGCAGAACACCCCCATCGGCGACGG
CCCCGTGCTGCTGCCCGACAACCACTACCTGAGCTACCAGTCCAAGCTGAGCAAAGACCCCAACGAGAAG
CGCGATCACATGGTCCTGCTGGAGTTCGTGACCGCCGCCGGGATCACTCTCGGCATGGACGAGCTGTACA
AGTAAGCGGCCGCGACTCTAGATCATAATCAGCCATACCACATTGAG
